Addgene plasmid #140556: pAAV-hsyn-GRAB_rDA1m
Purpose: Expresses the red fluorescent medium-affinity DA sensor GRAB_rDA1m in neurons
Depositing lab: Yulong Li. Publication: Next-generation GRAB sensors for monitoring dopaminergic activity in vivo. Sun F, Zhou J, Dai B, Qian T, Zeng J, Li X, Zhuo Y, Zhang Y, Wang Y, Qian C, Tan K, Feng J, Dong H, Lin D, Cui G, Li Y. Nat Methods. 2020 Nov;17(11):1156-1166. doi: 10.1038/s41592-020-00981-9. Epub 2020 Oct 21. PubMed 33087905.
Backbone
  Vector backbone: pAAV
  Backbone size w/o insert (bp): 4495
  Vector type: AAV
Growth in bacteria
  Bacterial resistance: Ampicillin, 100 μg/mL
  Growth temperature: 37°C
  Growth strain: NEB Stable
  Copy number: High Copy
Gene/Insert
  Gene/Insert name: Red fluorescent DA sensor GRAB_rDA1m (medium affinity)
  Species: H. sapiens (human)
  Insert size (bp): 1740
  Promoter: hSyn
  Cloning method: Gibson Cloning
Terms and licenses: Academic/Nonprofit Terms; Industry Terms: Not Available to Industry
How to cite: pAAV-hsyn-GRAB_rDA1m was a gift from Yulong Li (Addgene plasmid # 140556 ; http://n2t.net/addgene:140556 ; RRID:Addgene_140556) For viral preps, please replace (Addgene plasmid # 140556) in the above sentence with: (Addgene viral prep # 140556-AAV9)
