[The description below was written by a language model from this plasmid's Addgene catalogue record and pLannotate feature annotations shown in this document.]
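Description:
pAAV-hsyn-GRAB_rDA1m is an adeno-associated virus transfer plasmid built on a pAAV backbone for neuronal expression of GRAB_rDA1m, a red fluorescent, medium-affinity genetically encoded dopamine sensor. It is maintained in bacteria as a high-copy plasmid through a ColE1/pUC-type origin and selected with ampicillin via the β-lactamase gene; an f1 phage origin is also present in the backbone. The sequenced record is about 6.2 kb. AAV2 inverted terminal repeats flank the expression cassette and allow it to be packaged into AAV particles. The right-hand ITR is annotated in full, while the left one is detected only as short fragments, which is common for these repeat-rich, recombination-prone elements and fits the use of a stable cloning strain.

Between the ITRs, the human synapsin I promoter restricts expression to neurons. It drives an open reading frame that begins with a mouse Igκ leader peptide, which helps route the protein into the secretory pathway and to the cell surface, followed by a short attB1-like remnant and the sensor coding region. The annotation software labels this whole region as the human dopamine D2 receptor (DRD2), consistent with the sensor being built on that receptor scaffold. The red fluorescent module implied by the sensor's description is not separately annotated. A WPRE downstream enhances transcript stability and expression, and a human growth hormone polyadenylation signal terminates the transcript. The construct is used, as plasmid or packaged AAV, to express the sensor in neurons so that dopamine release can be monitored optically, including in vivo, through changes in red fluorescence.
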