Features (pLannotate 1.2.2; 17 found; start..end, strand, type, name):
     12..39      +  repeat_region  AAV2 ITR (fragment): inverted terminal repeat of adeno-associated virus serotype 2 inverted
     68..95      +  repeat_region  AAV2 ITR (fragment): inverted terminal repeat of adeno-associated virus serotype 2 inverted
    145..567     +  promoter       hSyn promoter (fragment): human synapsin I promoter; confers neuron-specific expression (Kügler et al., 2003)
    587..649     +  sig_peptide    Igκ leader: leader sequence from mouse immunoglobulin κ light chain
    651..668     +  protein_bind   attB1 (fragment): mutant version of attB; core recombination site for the Gateway® BP reaction BP Clonase™
    683..2323    +  CDS            DRD2: DRD2_HUMAN - Experimental evidence at protein level: Swiss-Prot protein existence level 1. Dopamine receptor whose activity is mediated by G proteins which inhibit adenylyl cyclase (PubMed:21645528). Positively regulates postnatal regression of retinal hyaloid vessels via suppression of VEGFR2/KDR activity, downstream of OPN5 (By similarity). From Homo sapiens (Human).
   2327..2350    +  misc_feature   MCS (fragment): pBluescript multiple cloning site
   2352..2939    +  misc_feature   WPRE: woodchuck hepatitis virus posttranscriptional regulatory element
   2971..3447    +  polyA_signal   hGH poly(A) signal: human growth hormone polyadenylation signal
   3487..3627    +  repeat_region  AAV2 ITR: inverted terminal repeat of adeno-associated virus serotype 2 inverted
   3632..3683    -  misc_feature   bom (fragment): basis of mobility region from pBR322
   3702..4157    +  rep_origin     f1 ori (sequence partly withheld): f1 bacteriophage origin of replication; arrow indicates direction of (+) strand synthesis
   4158..4207    -  misc_feature   bom (fragment): basis of mobility region from pBR322
   4309..4344    -  CDS            rop (fragment): Rop protein, which maintains plasmids at low copy number; rop
   4439..4543    +  promoter       AmpR promoter: bla
   4544..5404    +  CDS            AmpR: β-lactamase; bla; confers resistance to ampicillin, carbenicillin, and related antibiotics
   5575..6163    +  rep_origin     ori: high-copy-number ColE1/pMB1/pBR322/pUC origin of replication
>Addgene plasmid #140556 | pAAV-hsyn-GRAB_rDA1m | addgene full sequence | sequence record 307197 | Addgene NGS Result
CCTGCAGGCAGCTGCGCGCTCGCTCGCTCACTGAGGCCGCCCGGGCGTCGGGCGACCTTTGGTCGCCCGG
CCTCAGTGAGCGAGCGAGCGCGCAGAGAGGGAGTGGCCAACTCCATCACTAGGGGTTCCTGCGGCCGCAC
GCGTATGAGGCGGGGTGGGGGTGCCTACCTGACGACCGACCCCGACCCACTGGACAAGCACCCAACCCCC
ATTCCCCAAATTGCGCATCCCCTATCAGAGAGGGGGAGGGGAAACAGGATGCGGCGAGGCGCGTGCGCAC
TGCCAGCTTCAGCACCGCGGACAGTGCCTTCGCCCCCGCCTGGCGGCGCGCGCCACCGCCGCCTCAGCAC
TGAAGGCGCGCTGACGTCACTCGCCGGTCCCCCGCAAACTCCCCTTCCCGGCCACCTTGGTCGCGTCCGC
GCCGCCGCCGGCCCAGCCGGACCGCACCACGCGAGGCGCGAGATAGGGGGGCACGGGCGCGACCATCTGC
GCTGCGGCGCCGGCGACTCAGCGCTGCCTCAGTCTGCGGTGGGCAGCGGAGGAGTCGTGTCGTGCCTGAG
AGCGCAGTCGAGAAACCGGTGCCACCATGGAGACAGACACACTCCTGCTATGGGTACTGCTGCTCTGGGT
TCCAGGTTCCACTGGTGACACAAGTTTGTACAAAAAAGTTGGCACCACCGGTGATCCACTGAATCTGTCC
TGGTATGATGATGATCTGGAGAGGCAGAACTGGAGCCGGCCCTTCAACGGGTCAGACGGGAAGGCGGACA
GACCCCACTACAACTACTATGCCACACTGCTCACCCTGCTCATCGCTGTCATCGTCTTCGGCAACGTGCT
GGTGTGCATGGCTGTGTCCCGCGAGAAGGCGCTGCAGACCACCACCAACTACCTGATCGTCAGCCTCGCA
GTGGCCGACCTCCTCGTCGCCACACTGGTCATGCCCTGGGTTGTCTACCTGGAGGTGGTAGGTGAGTGGA
AATTCAGCAGGATTCACTGTGACATCTTCGTCACTCTGGACGTCATGATGTGCACGGCGAGCATCCTGAA
CTTGTGTGCCATCAGCATCGACAGGTACACAGCTGTGGCCATGCCCATGCTGTACAATACGCGCTACAGC
TCCAAGCGCCGGGTCACCGTCATGATCTCCATCGTCTGGGTCCTGTCCTTCACCATCTCCTGCCCACTCC
TCTTCGGACTCAATAACGCAGACCAGAACGAGTGCATCATTGCCAACCCGGCCTTCGTGGTCTACTCCTC
CATCGTCTCCTTCTACGTGCCCTTCATTGTCACCCTGCTGGTCTACATCAAGATCTACATTGTCCTCCGC
AGACGCCGCAAGCGAGTCCCCGTGTGTTCCGAGGTTATGTACCCCGAGGACGGCGCCCTGAAGAGCGAGA
TCAAGAAGGGGCTGAGGCTGAAGGACGGCGGCCACTACGCCGCCGAGGTCAAGACCACCTACAAGGCCAA
GAAGCCCGTGCAGCTGCCCGGCGCCTACATCGTCGACATCAAGTTGGACATCGTGTCCCACAACGAGGAC
TACACCATCGTGGAACAGTGCGAACGCGCCGAGGCCCGCCACTCCACCGGCGGCATGGACGAGCTGTACA
AGGGAGGTACAGGCGGGAGTCTGGTGAGCAAGGGCGAGGAGGATAACATGGCCATCATCAAGGAGTTCAT
GCGCTTCAAGGTGCACATGGAGGGCTCCGTGAACGGCCACGAGTTCGAGATCGAGGGCGAGGGCGAGGGC
CGCCCCTACGAGGCCTTTCAGACCGCTAAGCTGAAGGTGACCAAGGGTGGCCCCCTGCCCTTCGCCTGGG
ACATCCTGTCCCCTCAGTTCATGTACGGCTCCAAGGCCTACATTAAGCACCCAGCCGACATCCCCGACTA
CTTCAAGCTGTCCTTCCCCGAGGGCTTCAGGTGGGAGCGCGTGATGAACTTCGAGGACGGCGGCATTATT
CACGTTAACCAGGACTCCTCCCTGCAGGACGGCTACTTCATCTACAAGGTGAAGCTGCGCGGCACCAACT
TCCCCCCCGACGGCCCCGTAATGCAGAAGAAGACCATGGGCTGGGAGCTGACGGTCCAGCAGCTCGAGAA
GAAAGCCACTCAGATGCTCGCCATTGTTCTCGGCGTGTTCATCATCTGCTGGCTGCCCTTCTTCATCACA
CACATCCTGAACATACACTGTGACTGCAACATCCCGCCTGTCCTGTACAGCGCCTTCACGTGGCTGGGCT
ATGTCAACAGCGCCGTGAACCCCATCATCTACACCACCTTCAACATTGAGTTCCGCAAGGCCTTCCTGAA
GATCCTCCACTGCTGAGAATTCGATATCAAGCTTATCGATCATCAACCTCTGGATTACAAAATTTGTGAA
AGATTGACTGGTATTCTTAACTATGTTGCTCCTTTTACGCTATGTGGATACGCTGCTTTAATGCCTTTGT
ATCATGCTATTGCTTCCCGTATGGCTTTCATTTTCTCCTCCTTGTATAAATCCTGGTTGCTGTCTCTTTA
TGAGGAGTTGTGGCCCGTTGTCAGGCAACGTGGCGTGGTGTGCACTGTGTTTGCTGACGCAACCCCCACT
GGTTGGGGCATTGCCACCACCTGTCAGCTCCTTTCCGGGACTTTCGCTTTCCCCCTCCCTATTGCCACGG
CGGAACTCATCGCCGCCTGCCTTGCCCGCTGCTGGACAGGGGCTCGGCTGTTGGGCACTGACAATTCCGT
GGTGTTGTCGGGGAAATCATCGTCCTTTCCTTGGCTGCTCGCCTATGTTGCCACCTGGATTCTGCGCGGG
ACGTCCTTCTGCTACGTCCCTTCGGCCCTCAATCCAGCGGACCTTCCTTCCCGCGGCCTGCTGCCGGCTC
TGCGGCCTCTTCCGCGTCTTCGCCTTCGCCCTCAGACGAGTCGGATCTCCCTTTGGGCCGCCTCCCCGCA
TCGATACCGAGCGCTGCTCGAGAGATCTACGGGTGGCATCCCTGTGACCCCTCCCCAGTGCCTCTCCTGG
CCCTGGAAGTTGCCACTCCAGTGCCCACCAGCCTTGTCCTAATAAAATTAAGTTGCATCATTTTGTCTGA
CTAGGTGTCCTTCTATAATATTATGGGGTGGAGGGGGGTGGTATGGAGCAAGGGGCAAGTTGGGAAGACA
ACCTGTAGGGCCTGCGGGGTCTATTGGGAACCAAGCTGGAGTGCAGTGGCACAATCTTGGCTCACTGCAA
TCTCCGCCTCCTGGGTTCAAGCGATTCTCCTGCCTCAGCCTCCCGAGTTGTTGGGATTCCAGGCATGCAT
GACCAGGCTCAGCTAATTTTTGTTTTTTTGGTAGAGACGGGGTTTCACCATATTGGCCAGGCTGGTCTCC
AACTCCTAATCTCAGGTGATCTACCCACCTTGGCCTCCCAAATTGCTGGGATTACAGGCGTGAACCACTG
CTCCCTTCCCTGTCCTTCTGATTTTGTAGGTAACCACGTGCGGACCGAGCGGCCGCAGGAACCCCTAGTG
ATGGAGTTGGCCACTCCCTCTCTGCGCGCTCGCTCGCTCACTGAGGCCGGGCGACCAAAGGTCGCCCGAC
GCCCGGGCTTTGCCCGGGCGGCCTCAGTGAGCGAGCGAGCGCGCAGCTGCCTGCAGGGGCGCCTGATGCG
GTATTTTCTCCTTACGCATCTGTGCGGTATTTCACACCGCATA
[95 nt withheld, positions 3684-3778]
T
[46 nt withheld, positions 3780-3825]
C
[141 nt withheld, positions 3827-3967]
CCTTTGACGTTGGAGTCCACGTTCTTT
[37 nt withheld, positions 3995-4031]
ACTCTATCTCGGGCTATTCTTTTGATTTATAAGGGATTTTGCCGATTTCGGTCTATTGGTTAAAAAATGA
GCTGATTTAACAAAAATTTAACGCGAATTTTAACAAAATATTAACGTTTACAATTTTATGGTGCACTCTC
AGTACAATCTGCTCTGATGCCGCATAGTTAAGCCAGCCCCGACACCCGCCAACACCCGCTGACGCGCCCT
GACGGGCTTGTCTGCTCCCGGCATCCGCTTACAGACAAGCTGTGACCGTCTCCGGGAGCTGCATGTGTCA
GAGGTTTTCACCGTCATCACCGAAACGCGCGAGACGAAAGGGCCTCGTGATACGCCTATTTTTATAGGTT
AATGTCATGATAATAATGGTTTCTTAGACGTCAGGTGGCACTTTTCGGGGAAATGTGCGCGGAACCCCTA
TTTGTTTATTTTTCTAAATACATTCAAATATGTATCCGCTCATGAGACAATAACCCTGATAAATGCTTCA
ATAATATTGAAAAAGGAAGAGTATGAGTATTCAACATTTCCGTGTCGCCCTTATTCCCTTTTTTGCGGCA
TTTTGCCTTCCTGTTTTTGCTCACCCAGAAACGCTGGTGAAAGTAAAAGATGCTGAAGATCAGTTGGGTG
CACGAGTGGGTTACATCGAACTGGATCTCAACAGCGGTAAGATCCTTGAGAGTTTTCGCCCCGAAGAACG
TTTTCCAATGATGAGCACTTTTAAAGTTCTGCTATGTGGCGCGGTATTATCCCGTATTGACGCCGGGCAA
GAGCAACTCGGTCGCCGCATACACTATTCTCAGAATGACTTGGTTGAGTACTCACCAGTCACAGAAAAGC
ATCTTACGGATGGCATGACAGTAAGAGAATTATGCAGTGCTGCCATAACCATGAGTGATAACACTGCGGC
CAACTTACTTCTGACAACGATCGGAGGACCGAAGGAGCTAACCGCTTTTTTGCACAACATGGGGGATCAT
GTAACTCGCCTTGATCGTTGGGAACCGGAGCTGAATGAAGCCATACCAAACGACGAGCGTGACACCACGA
TGCCTGTAGCAATGGCAACAACGTTGCGCAAACTATTAACTGGCGAACTACTTACTCTAGCTTCCCGGCA
ACAATTAATAGACTGGATGGAGGCGGATAAAGTTGCAGGACCACTTCTGCGCTCGGCCCTTCCGGCTGGC
TGGTTTATTGCTGATAAATCTGGAGCCGGTGAGCGTGGGTCTCGCGGTATCATTGCAGCACTGGGGCCAG
ATGGTAAGCCCTCCCGTATCGTAGTTATCTACACGACGGGGAGTCAGGCAACTATGGATGAACGAAATAG
ACAGATCGCTGAGATAGGTGCCTCACTGATTAAGCATTGGTAACTGTCAGACCAAGTTTACTCATATATA
CTTTAGATTGATTTAAAACTTCATTTTTAATTTAAAAGGATCTAGGTGAAGATCCTTTTTGATAATCTCA
TGACCAAAATCCCTTAACGTGAGTTTTCGTTCCACTGAGCGTCAGACCCCGTAGAAAAGATCAAAGGATC
TTCTTGAGATCCTTTTTTTCTGCGCGTAATCTGCTGCTTGCAAACAAAAAAACCACCGCTACCAGCGGTG
GTTTGTTTGCCGGATCAAGAGCTACCAACTCTTTTTCCGAAGGTAACTGGCTTCAGCAGAGCGCAGATAC
CAAATACTGTTCTTCTAGTGTAGCCGTAGTTAGGCCACCACTTCAAGAACTCTGTAGCACCGCCTACATA
CCTCGCTCTGCTAATCCTGTTACCAGTGGCTGCTGCCAGTGGCGATAAGTCGTGTCTTACCGGGTTGGAC
TCAAGACGATAGTTACCGGATAAGGCGCAGCGGTCGGGCTGAACGGGGGGTTCGTGCACACAGCCCAGCT
TGGAGCGAACGACCTACACCGAACTGAGATACCTACAGCGTGAGCTATGAGAAAGCGCCACGCTTCCCGA
AGGGAGAAAGGCGGACAGGTATCCGGTAAGCGGCAGGGTCGGAACAGGAGAGCGCACGAGGGAGCTTCCA
GGGGGAAACGCCTGGTATCTTTATAGTCCTGTCGGGTTTCGCCACCTCTGACTTGAGCGTCGATTTTTGT
GATGCTCGTCAGGGGGGCGGAGCCTATGGAAAAACGCCAGCAACGCGGCCTTTTTACGGTTCCTGGCCTT
TTGCTGGCCTTTTGCTCACATGT
